Addgene plasmid #42316: pEGFP VAMP7 (1-220)
Depositing lab: Thierry Galli. Depositing organization: Delegation INSERM Paris 7. Publication: Role of tetanus neurotoxin insensitive vesicle-associated membrane protein (TI-VAMP) in vesicular transport mediating neurite outgrowth. Martinez-Arca S, Alberts P, Zahraoui A, Louvard D, Galli T. J Cell Biol. 2000 May 15;149(4):889-900. 10.1083/jcb.149.4.889 PubMed 10811829.
Backbone
  Vector backbone: pEGFP-C3
  Backbone manufacturer: Clontech
  Backbone size w/o insert (bp): 4700
  Vector type: Mammalian Expression
  Selectable markers: Neomycin (select with G418)
Growth in bacteria
  Bacterial resistance: Kanamycin, 50 μg/mL
  Growth temperature: 37°C
  Growth strain: DH5alpha
  Copy number: High Copy
Gene/Insert
  Gene/Insert name: VAMP7 (1-220) (alt names: VAMP7; vesicle-associated membrane protein 7; TI-VAMP/Synaptobrevin-like (Sybl 1))
  Species: H. sapiens (human)
  GenBank ID: NM_005638.5 NP_005629.1
  Entrez Gene: VAMP7 (a.k.a. SYBL1, TI-VAMP, TIVAMP, VAMP-7)
  Promoter: CMV
  Tag / fusion protein: EGFP (N terminal on backbone)
  Cloning method: Restriction Enzyme; 5′ cloning site EcoRI (not destroyed); 3′ cloning site BamHI (not destroyed)
  Sequencing primers: 5′ EGFP-C; CMV-F; 3′ SV40-pA-R
Terms and licenses: Academic/Nonprofit Terms; Industry Terms: Not Available to Industry
Depositor comments: Alternate plasmid name: Full-length TI-VAMP (TIVAMP) For production of NH2-terminal GFP fusion proteins, the distinct cDNAs were cloned into the pEGFP-C3 vector (CLONTECH Laboratories, Inc.). Full-length TI-VAMP (TIVAMP), NH2-terminal domain-TIVAMP (Nter-TIVAMP, from M to N120), cytosolic domain-TIVAMP (Cyt-TIVAMP, from M to K188), and ΔNH2-terminal domain-TIVAMP (ΔNter-TIVAMP, from M102 to the end), were obtained by PCR using standard procedures and the following sets of oligonucleotides: 5′-ATGGCGATTCTTTTTGCTGTTGTTGCC-3′ and 5′-CTATTTCTTCACACAGCTTGGCCATGT-3′ for TIVAMP; 5′-ATGGCGATTCTTTTTGCTGTTGTTGCC-3′ and 5′-CTTATTCTCAGAGTGATGCTTCAG-CTG-3′ for Nter-TIVAMP; 5′-ATGGCGATTCTTTTTGCTGTTGTTGCC-3′ and 5′-ATCCTACTTGAGGTTCTTCATACACATGGCTC for Cyt-TIVAMP; 5′-ATGAATAGCGAGTTCTCAAGTGTCTTA-3′ and 5′-CTATTTCTTCACACAGCTTGGCCATGT-3′ for ΔNter-TIVAMP.
How to cite: pEGFP VAMP7 (1-220) was a gift from Thierry Galli (Addgene plasmid # 42316 ; http://n2t.net/addgene:42316 ; RRID:Addgene_42316)
