[The description below was written by a language model from this plasmid's Addgene catalogue record.]
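Description:
pEGFP VAMP7 (1-220) is a mammalian expression plasmid built on the Clontech pEGFP-C3 backbone (about 4.7 kb without insert) that encodes full-length human VAMP7, also known as TI-VAMP (tetanus neurotoxin-insensitive vesicle-associated membrane protein) or SYBL1, fused to the C-terminus of EGFP. The VAMP7 cDNA, covering residues 1 to 220, was amplified by PCR and inserted between the EcoRI and BamHI sites of the multiple cloning site, both of which remain intact. Transcription of the fusion is driven by the CMV promoter, giving strong constitutive expression in transfected mammalian cells. The sequencing primers listed indicate an SV40 polyadenylation signal downstream of the insert. The plasmid is maintained at high copy in E. coli under kanamycin selection, and the backbone's neomycin resistance marker allows G418 selection of stably transfected mammalian cells.

Placing EGFP at the N-terminus leaves the C-terminal end of this SNARE protein free, so the fusion can be followed by fluorescence microscopy. According to the depositor's comments, this construct is the full-length member of a series of N-terminal GFP fusions. The others carry the N-terminal domain alone (to N120), the cytosolic domain (to K188), or a form lacking the N-terminal domain (from M102 to the end). The set was made to study the contribution of TI-VAMP and its domains to vesicular transport mediating neurite outgrowth. No feature table was supplied, so finer details of the backbone elements are not documented here beyond the catalogue fields.
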