>Addgene plasmid #42316 | pEGFP VAMP7 (1-220) | addgene partial sequence | sequence record 59742 | SV40-pA-R
ATTATAAGCTGCAATAAACAAGTTAACAACAACAATTGCATTCATTTTATGTTTCAGGTTCAGGGGGAGG
TGTGGGAGGTTTTTTAAAGCAAGTAAAACCTCTACAAATGTGGTATGGCTGATTATGATCAGTTATCTAG
ATCCGGTGGATCCCGCTATTTCTTCACACAGCTTGGCCATGTAAATCCACCACAGAGAGGTGAAACAATG
ATATAGATGAACACAATTGATACGATGATGATGATAATAGTGAGCTTGAGGTTCTTCATACACATGGCTC
GAGCAAGATTTCTGCTGGTAGTTTTGAAGGTGACAGAAGAATCCACAAGATTTTCTGTTTTGTCAATCAA
TAATTCCAATCTTTCTCCTCGCTGAGCTACCAGATCTATGTTTCTGACCATGATTCCTTTCAGTTCATCC
ACTTGGGCTTGAGTCTCCATCACTTTGTCTAGGCCCTTATTCTCAGAGTGATGCTTCAGCTGTGCAGCTA
AGACACTTGAGAACTCGCTATTCATGGCATATGGAAGTGCTGTCTGTGCTCTTGAACCGTAAGTAGTCTG
GAACCTCTTCTTTATCTCATTCAGAAAATTAAAGGCTCGGGAACGTTCAAAATCATCATCAGTGATACAA
AGATATACAATCCTGTCTTGGCAGATGTAATGAAACAAATAATTGCCATGTGAGTACGTTAGTTTGTTAT
TTTCAGAAGGTATCTTAGCCAGAATCTGCTCTGTCACCTCCAGGAAGTTTCCTCCACACCAAGCATGTTT
GGCAAGGATAGTGGTCCCCCTGGCAACAACAGCAAAAAGAATCGCCATCAGAATTCGAAGCTTGAGCTCG
AGATCTGAGTACTTGTACAGCTCGTCCATGCCGAGAGTGATCCCGGCGGCGGTCACGAACTCCAGCAGGA
CCATGTGATCGCGCTTCTCGT
